Addgene plasmid #68631: pMpGWB303
Purpose: (Empty Backbone) Gateway binary vector designed for transgenic research with Marchantia polymorpha as well as other plants
Depositing lab: Takayuki Kohchi. Depositing organization: Kyoto University, Graduate School of Biostudies. Publication: Development of Gateway Binary Vector Series with Four Different Selection Markers for the Liverwort Marchantia polymorpha. Ishizaki K, Nishihama R, Ueda M, Inoue K, Ishida S, Nishimura Y, Shikanai T, Kohchi T. PLoS One. 2015 Sep 25;10(9):e0138876. doi: 10.1371/journal.pone.0138876. eCollection 2015. PONE-D-15-25288 PubMed 26406247.
Backbone
  Vector backbone: pMpGWB300
  Backbone manufacturer: Kohchi Lab., Kyoto University
  Backbone size (bp): 10455
  Modifications to backbone: MpEF1alpha promoter is cloned upstream of the Gateway cassette.
  Vector type: Plant Expression
  Promoter: MpEF1alpha promoter
  Selectable markers: Chlorsulfuron
Growth in bacteria
  Bacterial resistance: Chloramphenicol and Spectinomycin, 25 & 50 μg/mL
  Growth temperature: 37°C
  Growth strain: DB3.1
  Copy number: High Copy
Gene/Insert
  Cloning method: Gateway Cloning
Resource information
  A portion of this plasmid was derived from a plasmid made by: The Gateway cassette was provided by Tsuyoshi Nakagawa at Shimane University, Japan.
Terms and licenses: Academic/Nonprofit Terms; Industry Terms: Not Available to Industry
How to cite: pMpGWB303 was a gift from Takayuki Kohchi (Addgene plasmid # 68631 ; http://n2t.net/addgene:68631 ; RRID:Addgene_68631)
