[The description below was written by a language model from this plasmid's Addgene catalogue record and pLannotate feature annotations shown in this document.]
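Description:
pMpGWB303 is an empty Gateway destination binary vector for Agrobacterium-mediated plant transformation, built on the pMpGWB300 backbone and designed mainly for the liverwort Marchantia polymorpha, though it is also described as usable in other plants. The sequence record is 13,898 nt. Outside the T-DNA it carries a high-copy ColE1/pUC-type origin with a bom site for propagation in E. coli. The pVS1 oriV, RepA and StaA functions provide replication and stable maintenance in Agrobacterium. An aadA (SmR) gene confers spectinomycin resistance for bacterial selection. Because the vector still holds the ccdB toxin gene, it must be propagated in a ccdB-tolerant strain such as DB3.1, and the chloramphenicol marker inside the cassette provides a second selection.

Between the nopaline-type right and left border repeats lie two units. The first is the Gateway cassette (attR1, chloramphenicol acetyltransferase, ccdB, attR2) followed by a NOS terminator. According to the catalogue entry the MpEF1alpha promoter was cloned upstream of this cassette. That promoter is not annotated in the feature table, but an unannotated stretch of about 1.7 kb precedes attR1, where it would be expected. An LR reaction with an entry clone replaces the CmR/ccdB segment with the gene of interest, placing it under this promoter for expression in planta with no tag indicated in the record. The second unit is the plant selection marker: an acetolactate synthase coding sequence, annotated by similarity to tobacco SURB, driven by an enhanced CaMV 35S promoter and ended by the CaMV poly(A) signal. It corresponds to the chlorsulfuron selection listed. The vector belongs to a series offering four different selection markers.
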