Features (pLannotate 1.2.2; 27 found; start..end, strand, type, name):
     54..78      -  misc_feature   RB T-DNA repeat: right border repeat from nopaline C58 T-DNA
    144..298     -  CDS            lacZα (fragment): LacZα fragment of β-galactosidase; lacZ fragment
   2057..2181    +  protein_bind   attR1: mutant version of attR; recombination site for the Gateway® LR reaction LR Clonase™
   2218..2248    +  promoter       lac UV5 promoter: E. coli lac promoter with an "up" mutation
   2273..2301    +  promoter       cat promoter (fragment): promoter of the E. coli cat gene encoding chloramphenicol acetyltransferase
   2302..2961    +  CDS            CmR: chloramphenicol acetyltransferase; cat; confers resistance to chloramphenicol
   3140..3298    +  CDS            ccdA (fragment): CCDA_ECO57 - Also known as H, letA. Experimental evidence at protein level: Swiss-Prot protein existence level 1. Antitoxin component of a type II toxin-antitoxin (TA) system which inhibits the post-segregational killing (PSK) of plasmid-free cells, also referred to as a plasmid addiction system. Binds to and blocks the activity of CcdB; will also remove bound CcdB protein from the CcdB-GyrA complex by forming a CcdA-CcdB complex, a process termed rejuvenation. Functions as a transcriptional corepressor for the ccdAB operon, repression also requires CcdB (By similarity). From Escherichia coli
   3303..3605    +  CDS            ccdB: CCDB_ECOLI - Also known as G, letB, letD. Experimental evidence at protein level: Swiss-Prot protein existence level 1. Toxic component of a type II toxin-antitoxin (TA) system, functioning in plasmid maintainence. Responsible for the post- segregational killing (PSK) of plasmid-free cells, also referred to as a plasmid addiction system. Half-life of over 2 hours. Cell killing by CcdB is accompanied by filamentation, defects in chromosome and plasmid segregation, defects in cell division, formation of anucleate cells, decreased DNA synthesis and plasmid loss. Interferes with the activity of DN
   3649..3773    -  protein_bind   attR2: mutant version of attR; recombination site for the Gateway® LR reaction LR Clonase™
   3805..4057    +  terminator     NOS terminator: nopaline synthase terminator and poly(A) signal
   4113..4135    -  protein_bind   lac operator (fragment): The lac repressor binds to the lac operator to inhibit transcription in E. coli. This inhibition can be relieved by adding lactose or isopropyl-β-D-thiogalactopyranoside (IPTG). lac repressor encoded by lacI
   4139..4169    -  promoter       lac promoter: promoter for the E. coli lac operon
   4184..4205    -  protein_bind   CAP binding site: CAP binding activates transcription in the presence of cAMP. E. coli catabolite activator protein
   4290..4465    -  polyA_signal   CaMV poly(A) signal: cauliflower mosaic virus polyadenylation signal
   4476..6221    -  CDS            ALS SURB (fragment): ILVB2_TOBAC - Experimental evidence at protein level: Swiss-Prot protein existence level 1. From Nicotiana tabacum (Common tobacco).
   6549..7225    -  promoter       CaMV 35S promoter (enhanced): cauliflower mosaic virus 35S promoter with a duplicated enhancer region
   7420..7444    -  misc_feature   LB T-DNA repeat: left border repeat from nopaline C58 T-DNA
   7703..7726    +  promoter       Pc promoter (fragment): intI1 (promoter lies within the coding sequence); class 1 integron promoter
   7902..7958    +  CDS            GmR (fragment): gentamycin acetyltransferase; aacC1; confers resistance to gentamycin
   7969..8756    +  CDS            SmR (fragment): aminoglycoside adenylyltransferase (Murphy, 1985); aadA; confers resistance to spectinomycin and streptomycin
   9002..9590    +  rep_origin     ori: high-copy-number ColE1/pMB1/pBR322/pUC origin of replication
   9776..9916    -  misc_feature   bom: basis of mobility region from pBR322
  10018..10057   -  CDS            rop (fragment): Rop protein, which maintains plasmids at low copy number; rop
  10260..10454   -  rep_origin     pVS1 oriV: origin of replication for the Pseudomonas plasmid pVS1 (Heeb et al., 2000)
  10520..11593   -  CDS            pVS1 RepA: replication protein from the Pseudomonas plasmid pVS1 (Heeb et al., 2000)
  12022..12651   -  CDS            pVS1 StaA: stability protein from the Pseudomonas plasmid pVS1 (Heeb et al., 2000)
  13211..13612   -  CDS            Y4CG_SINFN (fragment): Protein inferred from homology: Swiss-Prot protein existence level 3. From Sinorhizobium fredii (strain NBRC 101917 / NGR234).
>Addgene plasmid #68631 | pMpGWB303 | depositor full sequence | sequence record 121394 | pMpGWB303 sequence 13898 bps
TTTCACGCCCTTTTAAATATCCGATTATTCTAATAAACGCTCTTTTCTCTTAGGTTTACCCGCCAATATA
TCCTGTCAAACACTGATAGTTTAAACTGAAGGCGGGAAACGACAATCTGATCCAAGCTCAAGCTGCTCTA
GCATTCGCCATTCAGGCTGCGCAACTGTTGGGAAGGGCGATCGGTGCGGGCCTCTTCGCTATTACGCCAG
CTGGCGAAAGGGGGATGTGCTGCAAGGCGATTAAGTTGGGTAACGCCAGGGTTTTCCCAGTCACGACGTT
GTAAAACGACGGCCAGTGCCAAGCTTGGCCCGGGCAAATGAGTCACACACATTGTTGAGAGACATATCAA
AATAACTCAATTGTAAGGTAAGTTGATAGATTTCCCAGTTAAATGCATTATTTTAACAATATTTGTATCT
CAAATTTTCAAAATCATATCAAATTTGCAGATCTTGATGATGATTCACAACTCTGTCTTCGATTTTTGAT
TGTTAACGGGTATCGATATTTGGGTAACTTAAAAAGAATTTGCTAAAGATCTTAAAAAACAGATTAAAAA
AACCTTTCAAAATAGCTAATCCTTTAAATCCGTTTCACAATATAATGCTCATTGATGATAATCGAAAAGA
TTCCATTTTAAAGTGCATATAAATTGCTTAATTATCTCTTTCTGTCTCGTAATATTTTGTTCTCTCCTAT
TGGATCGGACCCGCATCTTCTCGATCAGTTCACTATACTAATATTTGGTCAACTTCAAGAGAGATTAGAA
CTTCGTTCTCCAAAGTGTAAAGGCCGACAAGCAGAAAAGGAAACTTCAATCAGAAGCCTTCTAGGTTTTC
CCGCGTCCCAAAAAGCGAAGGGAGGACGGGGAGGACGGTGAGGCCAGAAGAAGAAAGCAACAGTAAAATC
TCATGTGATTGCGTGCATGTCATGGATCTATGGGATGCTAGTCCACCGTTTGGAAGTATGTGCAGAAGGA
GAAAGGCGCGGGAGGCCAAAAGCGACTTCGGCCACCTCTCTACTTTCTAGAAAGTTTGCTCGCAGCTTGT
AATAAGCGCGGAAAAGGTACTCGAAAAACCGGAGCAATCGGTGTGGTATCAGCAGTCGGGTTCGCTAAAC
CTACGTCTTCTTATTTTGGAATGTTAAATTGAAAGGGCGTGCCGGCCCTAAGCACGGACGATGTGACAGA
CGGAGGAGTGTGAGCAATTCGGATGACGATGCTGGCCGGCAGTCACGACAAAGAGTCCGAAGGGGCATGG
ACAGGGCAATATATAAATGGAAAAGAGGCTTTGAATATTCCTAACCCTTCGTCGTCGGCCTCCCAACTTG
CCCTCGCATGCTGAATTGGCCGCCTATCTGCGAATGGCCGGCCGCCGACCCTAAGTCGCAATAACTTGAA
CGGAGCCGATGCAAAGTCCTTATCGAACGCTCGTTATTATAAACGGGGCAGACCTAGGTATTTAATTATA
TCAAAACCCTCCGCAATTTCGCTAATCATTCCCTAATTTCTTCTACTTTGGCGTCTAGTGCTGTGGTCGC
GCTTGCTCTCAAAGCTCGCTGGGAGGCAGTGGAGCGTCTGGCTTAAAATCGATCGCCGCAACCCTAGAGT
TCCTTTCACTTCTTTCTCTCTTGCGTGGAGAGCATCGACATCGAAGAGCTGCATCTTGTCTTCTGGTATG
CGCCTTGTGCCCTCGTCTCTGTACGTCGTTACGATTGCTCGATATTGTGATTGTCTAGACCTGAAACCCG
ACTGGAGCTTTTACGTGGTGTCGATTGGGGCCTCGAGCGAGTGATTTTTTAGGTTCGTTTTAGCCAAGTA
CATCCCACTTTGGTCAGTCCTGTTATCTCGGTAAGGTGTTCAGTTCGGTCTCTGGTGCGGAGGTGCCTCG
TAAGTTTCCTGCATGATAGATTTGTCTATCCTTGACTTGAAGAGGAGTCGAAGGTCAGCGAGGTTGGCTG
TGTGCTATGGACGTCGGTGCTCCTTGGTTCCGTGCTTCTATGGGTGTTGCCTCAACAGTATTGATGTGCC
TGCAGAAAGGTTGACTAGAGTTATCAACAAGTTTGTACAAAAAAGCTGAACGAGAAACGTAAAATGATAT
AAATATCAATATATTAAATTAGATTTTGCATAAAAAACAGACTACATAATACTGTAAAACACAACATATC
CAGTCACTATGGCGGCCCCTCGAGGGGCCGCATTAGGCACCCCAGGCTTTACACTTTATGCTTCCGGCTC
GTATAATGTGTGGATTTTGAGTTAGGATCCGGCGAGATTTTCAGGAGCTAAGGAAGCTAAAATGGAGAAA
AAAATCACTGGATATACCACCGTTGATATATCCCAATGGCATCGTAAAGAACATTTTGAGGCATTTCAGT
CAGTTGCTCAATGTACCTATAACCAGACCGTTCAGCTGGATATTACGGCCTTTTTAAAGACCGTAAAGAA
AAATAAGCACAAGTTTTATCCGGCCTTTATTCACATTCTTGCCCGCCTGATGAATGCTCATCCGGAATTC
CGTATGGCAATGAAAGACGGTGAGCTGGTGATATGGGATAGTGTTCACCCTTGTTACACCGTTTTCCATG
AGCAAACTGAAACGTTTTCATCGCTCTGGAGTGAATACCACGACGATTTCCGGCAGTTTCTACACATATA
TTCGCAAGATGTGGCGTGTTACGGTGAAAACCTGGCCTATTTCCCTAAAGGGTTTATTGAGAATATGTTT
TTCGTCTCAGCCAATCCCTGGGTGAGTTTCACCAGTTTTGATTTAAACGTGGCCAATATGGACAACTTCT
TCGCCCCCGTTTTCACCATGGGCAAATATTATACGCAAGGCGACAAGGTGCTGATGCCGCTGGCGATTCA
GGTTCATCATGCCGTCTGTGATGGCTTCCATGTCGGCAGAATGCTTAATGAATTACAACAGTACTGCGAT
GAGTGGCAGGGCGGGGCGTAAAGATCTGGATCCGGCTTACTAAAAGCCAGATAACAGTATGCGTATTTGC
GCGCTGATTTTTGCGGTATAAGAATATATACTGATATGTATACCCGAAGTATGTCAAAAAGAGGTGTGCT
ATGAAGCAGCGTATTACAGTGACAGTTGACAGCGACAGCTATCAGTTGCTCAAGGCATATATGATGTCAA
TATCTCCGGTCTGGTAAGCACAACCATGCAGAATGAAGCCCGTCGTCTGCGTGCCGAACGCTGGAAAGCG
GAAAATCAGGAAGGGATGGCTGAGGTCGCCCGGTTTATTGAAATGAACGGCTCTTTTGCTGACGAGAACA
GGGACTGGTGAAATGCAGTTTAAGGTTTACACCTATAAAAGAGAGAGCCGTTATCGTCTGTTTGTGGATG
TACAGAGTGATATTATTGACACGCCCGGGCGACGGATGGTGATCCCCCTGGCCAGTGCACGTCTGCTGTC
AGATAAAGTCTCCCGTGAACTTTACCCGGTGGTGCATATCGGGGATGAAAGCTGGCGCATGATGACCACC
GATATGGCCAGTGTGCCGGTCTCCGTTATCGGGGAAGAAGTGGCTGATCTCAGCCACCGCGAAAATGACA
TCAAAAACGCCATTAACCTGATGTTCTGGGGAATATAAATGTCAGGCTCCCTTATACACAGCCAGTCTGC
AGGTCGACCATAGTGACTGGATATGTTGTGTTTTACAGTATTATGTAGTCTGTTTTTTATGCAAAATCTA
ATTTAATATATTGATATTTATATCATTTTACGTTTCTCGTTCAGCTTTCTTGTACAAAGTGGTTGATAAC
AGCGCTTAGAGCTCGAATTTCCCCGATCGTTCAAACATTTGGCAATAAAGTTTCTTAAGATTGAATCCTG
TTGCCGGTCTTGCGATGATTATCATATAATTTCTGTTGAATTACGTTAAGCATGTAATAATTAACATGTA
ATGCATGACGTTATTTATGAGATGGGTTTTTATGATTAGAGTCCCGCAATTATACATTTAATACGCGATA
GAAAACAAAATATAGCGCGCAAACTAGGATAAATTATCGCGCGCGGTGTCATCTATGTTACTAGATCGGG
AATTGGTTCCGGAACCAATTCGTAATCATGGTCATAGCTGTTTCCTGTGTGAAATTGTTATCCGCTCACA
ATTCCACACAACATACGAGCCGGAAGCATAAAGTGTAAAGCCTGGGGTGCCTAATGAGTGAGCTAACTCA
CATTAGGCTGAATTAGGCGCGCCTATTTCTGAATTCAACACATTGCGGACGTTTTTAATGTACTGAATTA
ACGCCGAATTAATTCGGGGGATCTGGATTTTAGTACTGGATTTTGGTTTTAGGAATTAGAAATTTTATTG
ATAGAAGTATTTTACAAATACAAATACATACTAAGGGTTTCTTATATGCTCAACACATGAGCGAAACCCT
ATAGGAACCCTAAATTCCCTTATCTGGGAACTACTCACACATTATTATGGAGAAACTCGAAGTTAGTATA
TAGTCCTTCCATCACCCTCTGTGATAATCTCCTTAAAACTTGCTCCCCCAGGAATCATAGGCAGAACGTG
CTCCTGGTGGGGAACTATCACATCCAGTAAATAAGGACCGGGAGAATCTAGCATAGTTTGAATTGCTGCT
CTTAGTTCATCCTTCTTCACCACACGCGCATTTGGCACCTTGAAACCGTCTGCAACTGTACAGAAGTCGG
GGTAGATCTGCTCCTCGTGATCTGGATCACCTAAGTAAGTATGTGCTCTGTTGGCCTTGTAGAATCTATC
CTCCAATTGTACGACCATTCCTAGATGTTGGTTGTTTAAGATCATGATCTTCACGGGTAACTTCTCCACA
AAAATTGTAGCCAACTCCTGTACGTTCATCACAAAGCTACCATCGCCATCGATGTCGATCACAGGAATAT
CTGGTTGAGTTGCGGCAGCCCCCAAAGCAGAAGGAAGTCCGAATCCCATGGCTCCAAGACCTCCAGATGT
CAACCAACGCCGCGGTTCGTTGTACTTGAACCACTGGGCTGCCCACATTTGATGTTGGCCAACACCAGTA
GATATGATGGCATTTCCACCAGTGAGTTCGTACAGCGTCTGTATGGCAGATTGAGGAGCAATGGCATCCT
CGAATACGGGAAACTTCATTGGCCATTTCTGCTTTTGTTCTTCTAGTTCTGCCACCCAGTTGGAGAAGTC
GAAAGTCCTCTTTTGACTCTTCAAGAGGGCATTGATTTCACTTAGCGCAGGTTTCACATCAGCACACATG
GACACATGGGGCTGTTTGTTCTTTCCAATTTCAGCAGGGTCAATATCGATATGAACGATGCTGGACCTGC
TAGCAAAAGTCTCCAGTTTACCAGTCACTCGATCGTCGAAACGCACTCCAAATGCCAACAACAGATCTGC
TTGGTCCACGGCGTAGTTGGCGTAAACAGTTCCATGCATTCCAAGCATTTTCAAACTTAATGGATCAGAC
TCGGGATACGCTCCCAAACCCATTAAAGTCGATGTGATAGGAATTCCGGTAAGCTCGACAAATTCCCTCA
ACTCTTCGCTGGCGTGATTGCAACCTCCTCCAGAATACACTACAGGCTTCTTAGAACTAGAAATGAGTCT
TATAATCTGCTCGATTAACGTTGGTTCCGGTGGCCGAGGCAGTCGTTGTAAGTAGCCCTTCAGTTGCATT
GGCTGAGACCAATCTGGAATAGCCATTTGCTGTTGCACGTCCTTGGGAATATCTACCAAGACTGGGCCCG
GCCTACCTGAAGCTGCCAAAAAGAAAGCCTCCCTGATTACGCGAGGGATGTCATCAATGTTCATAACAAG
GTAATTGTGCTTGGTGATCGATCTCGTAACCTCCACAATTGGAGTTTCTTGAAAAGCATCGGTACCAATC
ATCCTACTGGATACTTGACCTGTAATGGCCACTAGTGGCACACTGTCCAAGAGGGCATCAGCGAGCCCGG
TAACAAGATTGGTCGCTCCAGGACCGGATGTGGCTATACAAACCCCTACTCGTCCAGACGATTTAGCATA
ACCTTCAGCAGCGAAAATCTCCCCCTGCTCGTGGCGACAGAGAATGTTGCGGATGCTGCTGGAACGTGTA
AGAGCCTGGTGAATCTCCATAGACGCTCCGCCGGGATAAGCGAACACCGTTCTAATCCCTTCTCGCTCAA
GAGCCTCCACCAAAATGTCGGCTCCTTTGCGGGGCTCGTCATCCTTGTAGCGAGACTGAAAGTCGGACGG
GGTTGGTGCAACGAGTGACTTCCCGCTGCTAAGCCGTGGTCCACTCACATCGACTGCAGACTGGATCTTC
TCGCTAACAGCTTGGGCTTTCACTTCCAGTGAACGCTCAGTCTTCCGAGAGGTGTTGTATGCATGTCCCC
TCAGAGCGGCTCCCGAGAAGAAACCACTCCTCACCTTTAGCTCTTTAGCTCCCTTGCAACAAGACCTTGC
CGATGGCTGCACCTTCTCCAGGCTCGCTATGCTCAAAGGCACAGCTGCGCATCCACTAATTGACGCCATG
CTCGAGAGAGATAGATTTGTAGAGAGAGACTGGTGATTTCAGCGTGTCCTCTCCAAATGAAATGAACTTC
CTTATATAGAGGAAGGGTCTTGCGAAGGATAGTGGGATTGTGCGTCATCCCTTACGTCAGTGGAGATATC
ACATCAATCCACTTGCTTTGAAGACGTGGTTGGAACGTCTTCTTTTTCCACGATGCTCCTCGTGGGTGGG
GGTCCATCTTTGGGACCACTGTCGGCAGAGGCATCTTGAACGATAGCCTTTCCTTTATCGCAATTATGGC
ATTTGTAGGTGCCACCTTCCTTTTCTACTGTCCTTTTGATGAAGTGACAGATAGCTGGGCAATGGAATCC
GAGGAGGTTTCCCGATATTACCCTTTGTTGAAAAGTCTCAATAGCCCTTTGGTCTTCTGAGACTGTATCT
TTGATATTCTTGGAGTAGACGAGAGTGTCGTGCTCCACCATGTTCACATCAATCCACTTGCTTTGAAGAC
GTGGTTGGAACGTCTTCTTTTTCCACGATGCTCCTCGTGGGTGGGGGTCCATCTTTGGGACCACTGTCGG
CAGAGGCATCTTGAACGATAGCCTTTCCTTTATCGCAATGATGGCATTTGTAGGTGCCACCTTCCTTTTC
TACTGTCCTTTTGATGAAGTGACAGATAGCTGGGCAATGGAATCCGAGGAGGTTTCCCGATATTACCCTT
TGTTGAAAAGTCTCAATAGCCCTTTGGTCTTCTGAGACTGTATCTTTGATATTCTTGGAGTAGACGAGAG
TGTCGTGCTCCACCATGTTGGCAAGCTGCTCTAGCCAATACGCAAACCGAATTCAGAAATAAATTCAGCC
TAATTCGGCGTTAATTCAGTACATTAAAAACGTCCGCAATGTGTTATTAAGTTGTCTAAGCGTCAATTTG
TTTACACCACAATATATCCTGCCACCAGCCAGCCAACAGCTCCCCGACCGGCAGCTCGGCACAAAATCAC
CACTCGATACAGGCAGCCCATCAGTCCGGGACGGCGTCAGCGGGAGAGCCGTTGTAAGGCGGCAGACTTT
GCTCATGTTACCGATGCTATTCGGAAGAACGGCAACTAAGCTGCCGGGTTTGAAACACGGATGATCTCGC
GGAGGGTAGCATGTTGATTGTAACGATGACAGAGCGTTGCTGCCTGTGATCAATTCGGGCACGAACCCAG
TGGACATAAGCCTGTTCGGTTCGTAAGCTGTAATGCAAGTAGCGTATGCGCTCACGCAACTGGTCCAGAA
CCTTGACCGAACGCAGCGGTGGTAACGGCGCAGTGGCGGTTTTCATGGCTTGTTATGACTGTTTTTTTGG
GGTACAGTCTATGCCTCGGGCATCCAAGCAGCAAGCGCGTTACGCCGTGGGTCGATGTTTGATGTTATGG
AGCAGCAACGATGTTACGCAGCAGGGCAGTCGCCCTAAAACAAAGTTAAACATCATGGGGGAAGCGGTGA
TCGCCGAAGTATCGACTCAACTATCAGAGGTAGTTGGCGTCATCGAGCGCCATCTCGAACCGACGTTGCT
GGCCGTACATTTGTACGGCTCCGCAGTGGATGGCGGCCTGAAGCCACACAGTGATATTGATTTGCTGGTT
ACGGTGACCGTAAGGCTTGATGAAACAACGCGGCGAGCTTTGATCAACGACCTTTTGGAAACTTCGGCTT
CCCCTGGAGAGAGCGAGATTCTCCGCGCTGTAGAAGTCACCATTGTTGTGCACGACGACATCATTCCGTG
GCGTTATCCAGCTAAGCGCGAACTGCAATTTGGAGAATGGCAGCGCAATGACATTCTTGCAGGTATCTTC
GAGCCAGCCACGATCGACATTGATCTGGCTATCTTGCTGACAAAAGCAAGAGAACATAGCGTTGCCTTGG
TAGGTCCAGCGGCGGAGGAACTCTTTGATCCGGTTCCTGAACAGGATCTATTTGAGGCGCTAAATGAAAC
CTTAACGCTATGGAACTCGCCGCCCGACTGGGCTGGCGATGAGCGAAATGTAGTGCTTACGTTGTCCCGC
ATTTGGTACAGCGCAGTAACCGGCAAAATCGCGCCGAAGGATGTCGCTGCCGACTGGGCAATGGAGCGCC
TGCCGGCCCAGTATCAGCCCGTCATACTTGAAGCTAGACAGGCTTATCTTGGACAAGAAGAAGATCGCTT
GGCCTCGCGCGCAGATCAGTTGGAAGAATTTGTCCACTACGTGAAAGGCGAGATCACCAAGGTAGTCGGC
AAATAATGTCTAGCTAGAAATTCGTTCAAGCCGACGCCGCTTCGCGGCGCGGCTTAACTCAAGCGTTAGA
TGCACTAAGCACATAATTGCTCACAGCCAAACTATCAGGTCAAGTCTGCTTTTATTATTTTTAAGCGTGC
ATAATAAGCCCTACACAAATTGGGAGATATATCATGCATGACCAAAATCCCTTAACGTGAGTTTTCGTTC
CACTGAGCGTCAGACCCCGTAGAAAAGATCAAAGGATCTTCTTGAGATCCTTTTTTTCTGCGCGTAATCT
GCTGCTTGCAAACAAAAAAACCACCGCTACCAGCGGTGGTTTGTTTGCCGGATCAAGAGCTACCAACTCT
TTTTCCGAAGGTAACTGGCTTCAGCAGAGCGCAGATACCAAATACTGTCCTTCTAGTGTAGCCGTAGTTA
GGCCACCACTTCAAGAACTCTGTAGCACCGCCTACATACCTCGCTCTGCTAATCCTGTTACCAGTGGCTG
CTGCCAGTGGCGATAAGTCGTGTCTTACCGGGTTGGACTCAAGACGATAGTTACCGGATAAGGCGCAGCG
GTCGGGCTGAACGGGGGGTTCGTGCACACAGCCCAGCTTGGAGCGAACGACCTACACCGAACTGAGATAC
CTACAGCGTGAGCTATGAGAAAGCGCCACGCTTCCCGAAGGGAGAAAGGCGGACAGGTATCCGGTAAGCG
GCAGGGTCGGAACAGGAGAGCGCACGAGGGAGCTTCCAGGGGGAAACGCCTGGTATCTTTATAGTCCTGT
CGGGTTTCGCCACCTCTGACTTGAGCGTCGATTTTTGTGATGCTCGTCAGGGGGGCGGAGCCTATGGAAA
AACGCCAGCAACGCGGCCTTTTTACGGTTCCTGGCCTTTTGCTGGCCTTTTGCTCACATGTTCTTTCCTG
CGTTATCCCCTGATTCTGTGGATAACCGTATTACCGCCTTTGAGTGAGCTGATACCGCTCGCCGCAGCCG
AACGACCGAGCGCAGCGAGTCAGTGAGCGAGGAAGCGGAAGAGCGCCTGATGCGGTATTTTCTCCTTACG
CATCTGTGCGGTATTTCACACCGCATATGGTGCACTCTCAGTACAATCTGCTCTGATGCCGCATAGTTAA
GCCAGTATACACTCCGCTATCGCTACGTGACTGGGTCATGGCTGCGCCCCGACACCCGCCAACACCCGCT
GACGCGCCCTGACGGGCTTGTCTGCTCCCGGCATCCGCTTACAGACAAGCTGTGACCGTCTCCGGGAGCT
GCATGTGTCAGAGGTTTTCACCGTCATCACCGAAACGCGCGAGGCAGGGTGCCTTGATGTGGGCGCCGGC
GGTCGAGTGGCGACGGCGCGGCTTGTCCGCGCCCTGGTAGATTGCCTGGCCGTAGGCCAGCCATTTTTGA
GCGGCCAGCGGCCGCGATAGGCCGACGCGAAGCGGCGGGGCGTAGGGAGCGCAGCGACCGAAGGGTAGGC
GCTTTTTGCAGCTCTTCGGCTGTGCGCTGGCCAGACAGTTATGCACAGGCCAGGCGGGTTTTAAGAGTTT
TAATAAGTTTTAAAGAGTTTTAGGCGGAAAAATCGCCTTTTTTCTCTTTTATATCAGTCACTTACATGTG
TGACCGGTTCCCAATGTACGGCTTTGGGTTCCCAATGTACGGGTTCCGGTTCCCAATGTACGGCTTTGGG
TTCCCAATGTACGTGCTATCCACAGGAAAGAGACCTTTTCGACCTTTTTCCCCTGCTAGGGCAATTTGCC
CTAGCATCTGCTCCGTACATTAGGAACCGGCGGATGCTTCGCCCTCGATCAGGTTGCGGTAGCGCATGAC
TAGGATCGGGCCAGCCTGCCCCGCCTCCTCCTTCAAATCGTACTCCGGCAGGTCATTTGACCCGATCAGC
TTGCGCACGGTGAAACAGAACTTCTTGAACTCTCCGGCGCTGCCACTGCGTTCGTAGATCGTCTTGAACA
ACCATCTGGCTTCTGCCTTGCCTGCGGCGCGGCGTGCCAGGCGGTAGAGAAAACGGCCGATGCCGGGATC
GATCAAAAAGTAATCGGGGTGAACCGTCAGCACGTCCGGGTTCTTGCCTTCTGTGATCTCGCGGTACATC
CAATCAGCTAGCTCGATCTCGATGTACTCCGGCCGCCCGGTTTCGCTCTTTACGATCTTGTAGCGGCTAA
TCAAGGCTTCACCCTCGGATACCGTCACCAGGCGGCCGTTCTTGGCCTTCTTCGTACGCTGCATGGCAAC
GTGCGTGGTGTTTAACCGAATGCAGGTTTCTACCAGGTCGTCTTTCTGCTTTCCGCCATCGGCTCGCCGG
CAGAACTTGAGTACGTCCGCAACGTGTGGACGGAACACGCGGCCGGGCTTGTCTCCCTTCCCTTCCCGGT
ATCGGTTCATGGATTCGGTTAGATGGGAAACCGCCATCAGTACCAGGTCGTAATCCCACACACTGGCCAT
GCCGGCCGGCCCTGCGGAAACCTCTACGTGCCCGTCTGGAAGCTCGTAGCGGATCACCTCGCCAGCTCGT
CGGTCACGCTTCGACAGACGGAAAACGGCCACGTCCATGATGCTGCGACTATCGCGGGTGCCCACGTCAT
AGAGCATCGGAACGAAAAAATCTGGTTGCTCGTCGCCCTTGGGCGGCTTCCTAATCGACGGCGCACCGGC
TGCCGGCGGTTGCCGGGATTCTTTGCGGATTCGATCAGCGGCCGCTTGCCACGATTCACCGGGGCGTGCT
TCTGCCTCGATGCGTTGCCGCTGGGCGGCCTGCGCGGCCTTCAACTTCTCCACCAGGTCATCACCCAGCG
CCGCGCCGATTTGTACCGGGCCGGATGGTTTGCGACCGCTCACGCCGATTCCTCGGGCTTGGGGGTTCCA
GTGCCATTGCAGGGCCGGCAGACAACCCAGCCGCTTACGCCTGGCCAACCGCCCGTTCCTCCACACATGG
GGCATTCCACGGCGTCGGTGCCTGGTTGTTCTTGATTTTCCATGCCGCCTCCTTTAGCCGCTAAAATTCA
TCTACTCATTTATTCATTTGCTCATTTACTCTGGTAGCTGCGCGATGTATTCAGATAGCAGCTCGGTAAT
GGTCTTGCCTTGGCGTACCGCGTACATCTTCAGCTTGGTGTGATCCTCCGCCGGCAACTGAAAGTTGACC
CGCTTCATGGCTGGCGTGTCTGCCAGGCTGGCCAACGTTGCAGCCTTGCTGCTGCGTGCGCTCGGACGGC
CGGCACTTAGCGTGTTTGTGCTTTTGCTCATTTTCTCTTTACCTCATTAACTCAAATGAGTTTTGATTTA
ATTTCAGCGGCCAGCGCCTGGACCTCGCGGGCAGCGTCGCCCTCGGGTTCTGATTCAAGAACGGTTGTGC
CGGCGGCGGCAGTGCCTGGGTAGCTCACGCGCTGCGTGATACGGGACTCAAGAATGGGCAGCTCGTACCC
GGCCAGCGCCTCGGCAACCTCACCGCCGATGCGCGTGCCTTTGATCGCCCGCGACACGACAAAGGCCGCT
TGTAGCCTTCCATCCGTGACCTCAATGCGCTGCTTAACCAGCTCCACCAGGTCGGCGGTGGCCCATATGT
CGTAAGGGCTTGGCTGCACCGGAATCAGCACGAAGTCGGCTGCCTTGATCGCGGACACAGCCAAGTCCGC
CGCCTGGGGCGCTCCGTCGATCACTACGAAGTCGCGCCGGCCGATGGCCTTCACGTCGCGGTCAATCGTC
GGGCGGTCGATGCCGACAACGGTTAGCGGTTGATCTTCCCGCACGGCCGCCCAATCGCGGGCACTGCCCT
GGGGATCGGAATCGACTAACAGAACATCGGCCCCGGCGAGTTGCAGGGCGCGGGCTAGATGGGTTGCGAT
GGTCGTCTTGCCTGACCCGCCTTTCTGGTTAAGTACAGCGATAACCTTCATGCGTTCCCCTTGCGTATTT
GTTTATTTACTCATCGCATCATATACGCAGCGACCGCATGACGCAAGCTGTTTTACTCAAATACACATCA
CCTTTTTAGACGGCGGCGCTCGGTTTCTTCAGCGGCCAAGCTGGCCGGCCAGGCCGCCAGCTTGGCATCA
GACAAACCGGCCAGGATTTCATGCAGCCGCACGGTTGAGACGTGCGCGGGCGGCTCGAACACGTACCCGG
CCGCGATCATCTCCGCCTCGATCTCTTCGGTAATGAAAAACGGTTCGTCCTGGCCGTCCTGGTGCGGTTT
CATGCTTGTTCCTCTTGGCGTTCATTCTCGGCGGCCGCCAGGGCGTCGGCCTCGGTCAATGCGTCCTCAC
GGAAGGCACCGCGCCGCCTGGCCTCGGTGGGCGTCACTTCCTCGCTGCGCTCAAGTGCGCGGTACAGGGT
CGAGCGATGCACGCCAAGCAGTGCAGCCGCCTCTTTCACGGTGCGGCCTTCCTGGTCGATCAGCTCGCGG
GCGTGCGCGATCTGTGCCGGGGTGAGGGTAGGGCGGGGGCCAAACTTCACGCCTCGGGCCTTGGCGGCCT
CGCGCCCGCTCCGGGTGCGGTCGATGATTAGGGAACGCTCGAACTCGGCAATGCCGGCGAACACGGTCAA
CACCATGCGGCCGGCCGGCGTGGTGGTGTCGGCCCACGGCTCTGCCAGGCTACGCAGGCCCGCGCCGGCC
TCCTGGATGCGCTCGGCAATGTCCAGTAGGTCGCGGGTGCTGCGGGCCAGGCGGTCTAGCCTGGTCACTG
TCACAACGTCGCCAGGGCGTAGGTGGTCAAGCATCCTGGCCAGCTCCGGGCGGTCGCGCCTGGTGCCGGT
GATCTTCTCGGAAAACAGCTTGGTGCAGCCGGCCGCGTGCAGTTCGGCCCGTTGGTTGGTCAAGTCCTGG
TCGTCGGTGCTGACGCGGGCATAGCCCAGCAGGCCAGCGGCGGCGCTCTTGTTCATGGCGTAATGTCTCC
GGTTCTAGTCGCAAGTATTCTACTTTATGCGACTAAAACACGCGACAAGAAAACGCCAGGAAAAGGGCAG
GGCGGCAGCCTGTCGCGTAACTTAGGACTTGTGCGACATGTCGTTTTCAGAAGACGGCTGCACTGAACGT
CAGAAGCCGACTGCACTATAGCAGCGGAGGGGTTGGATCAAAGTACTTTGATCCCGAGGGGAACCCTGTG
GTTGGCATGCACATACAAATGGACGAACGGATAAACCT
