>Addgene plasmid #68631 | pMpGWB303 | addgene partial sequence | sequence record 128299 | ccdB-Fwd 5'-GCATGATGACCACCGATATG-3'
CCATAGTGACTGGATATGTTGTGTTTTACAGTATTATGTAGTCTGTTTTTTATGCAAAATCTAATTTAAT
ATATTGATATTTATATCATTTTACGTTTCTCGTTCAGCTTTCTTGTACAAAGTGGTTGATAACAGCGCTT
AGAGCTCGAATTTCCCCGATCGTTCAAACATTTGG
