>Addgene plasmid #68631 | pMpGWB303 | addgene partial sequence | sequence record 135305 | GW-5 5'-AATCTCGCCGGATCCTAACT-3'
AAGTGTAAAGCCTGGGGTGCCTAATGCGGCCCCTCGAGGGGCCGCCATAGTGACTGGATATGTTGTGTTT
TACAGTATTATGTAGTCTGTTTTTTATGCAAAATCTAATTTAATATATTGATATTTATATCATTTTACGT
TTCTCGTTCAGCTTTTTTGTACAAACTTGTTGATAACTCTAGTCAACCTTTCTGCAGGCACATCAATACT
GTTGAGGCAACACCCATAGAAGCACGGAACCAAGGAGCACCGACGTCCATAGCACACAGCCAACCTCGCT
GACCTTC
